>Addgene plasmid #115879 | pAPM-D4 miR30-PPHLN1 ts3 | addgene full sequence | sequence record 232825 | Addgene NGS Result
AATCTGCTTAGGGTTAGGCGTTTTGCGCTGCTTCGCGATGTACGGGCCAGATATACGCGCTGTGGAATGT
GTGTCAGTTAGGGTGTGGAAAGTCCCCAGGCTCCCCAGCAGGCAGAAGTATGCAAAGCATGCATCTCAAT
TAGTCAGCAACCAGGTGTGGAAAGTCCCCAGGCTCCCCAGCAGGCAGAAGTATGCAAAGCATGCATCTCA
ATTAGTCAGCAACCATAGTCCCGCCCCTAACTCCGCCCATCCCGCCCCTAACTCCGCCCAGTTCCGCCCA
TTCTCCGCCCCATGGCTGACTAATTTTTTTTATTTATGCAGAGGCCGAGGCCGCCTCTGCCTCTGAGCTA
TTCCAGAAGTAGTGAGGAGGCTTTTTTGGAGGCCTAGGCTTTTGCAAAAAGCTCGCGTTGACATTGATTA
TTGACTAGTTATTAATAGTAATCAATTACGGGGTCATTAGTTCATAGCCCATATATGGAGTTCCGCGTTA
CATAACTTACGGTAAATGGCCCGCCTGGCTGACCGCCCAACGACCCCCGCCCATTGACGTCAATAATGAC
GTATGTTCCCATAGTAACGCCAATAGGGACTTTCCATTGACGTCAATGGGTGGAGTATTTACGGTAAACT
GCCCACTTGGCAGTACATCAAGTGTATCATATGCCAAGTACGCCCCCTATTGACGTCAATGACGGTAAAT
GGCCCGCCTGGCATTATGCCCAGTACATGACCTTATGGGACTTTCCTACTTGGCAGTACATCTACGTATT
AGTCATCGCTATTACCATGGTGATGCGGTTTTGGCAGTACATCAATGGGCGTGGATAGCGGTTTGACTCA
CGGGGATTTCCAAGTCTCCACCCCATTGACGTCAATGGGAGTTTGTTTTGGCACCAAAATCAACGGGACT
TTCCAAAATGTCGTAACAACTCCGCCCCATTGACGCAAATGGGCGGTAGGCGTGTACGGTGGGAGGTCTA
TATAAGCAGCGCGTTTTGCCTGTACTGGGTCTCTCTGGTTAGACCAGATCTGAGCCTGGGAGCTCTCTGG
CTAACTAGGGAACCCACTGCTTAAGCCTCAATAAAGCTTGCCTTGAGTGCTTCAAGTAGTGTGTGCCCGT
CTGTTGTGTGACTCTGGTAACTAGAGATCCCTCAGACCCTTTTAGTCAGTGTGGAAAATCTCTAGCAGTG
GCGCCCGAACAGGGACTTGAAAGCGAAAGGGAAACCAGAGGAGCTCTCTCGACGCAGGACTCGGCTTGCT
GAAGCGCGCACGGCAAGAGGCGAGGGGCGGCGACTGGTGAGTACGCCAAAAATTTTGACTAGCGGAGGCT
AGAAGGAGAGAGATGGGTGCGAGAGCGTCAGTATTAAGCGGGGGAGAATTAGATCGCGATGGGAAAAAAT
TCGGTTAAGGCCAGGGGGAAAGAAAAAATATAAATTAAAACATATAGTATGGGCAAGCAGGGAGCTAGAA
CGATTCGCAGTTAATCCTGGCCTGTTAGAAACATCAGAAGGCTGTAGACAAATACTGGGACAGCTACAAC
CATCCCTTCAGACAGGATCAGAAGAACTTAGATCATTATATAATACAGTAGCAACCCTCTATTGTGTGCA
TCAAAGGATAGAGATAAAAGACACCAAGGAAGCTTTAGACAAGATAGAGGAAGAGCAAAACAAAAGTAAG
ACCACCGCACAGCAAGCGGCCGGCCGCTGATCTTCAGACCTGGAGGAGGAGATATGAGGGACAATTGGAG
AAGTGAATTATATAAATATAAAGTAGTAAAAATTGAACCATTAGGAGTAGCACCCACCAAGGCAAAGAGA
AGAGTGGTGCAGAGAGAAAAAAGAGCAGTGGGAATAGGAGCTTTGTTCCTTGGGTTCTTGGGAGCAGCAG
GAAGCACTATGGGCGCAGCGTCAATGACGCTGACGGTACAGGCCAGACAATTATTGTCTGGTATAGTGCA
GCAGCAGAACAATTTGCTGAGGGCTATTGAGGCGCAACAGCATCTGTTGCAACTCACAGTCTGGGGCATC
AAGCAGCTCCAGGCAAGAATCCTGGCTGTGGAAAGATACCTAAAGGATCAACAGCTCCTGGGGATTTGGG
GTTGCTCTGGAAAACTCATTTGCACCACTGCTGTGCCTTGGAATGCTAGTTGGAGTAATAAATCTCTGGA
ACAGATTTGGAATCACACGACCTGGATGGAGTGGGACAGAGAAATTAACAATTACACAAGCTTAATACAC
TCCTTAATTGAAGAATCGCAAAACCAGCAAGAAAAGAATGAACAAGAATTATTGGAATTAGATAAATGGG
CAAGTTTGTGGAATTGGTTTAACATAACAAATTGGCTGTGGTATATAAAATTATTCATAATGATAGTAGG
AGGCTTGGTAGGTTTAAGAATAGTTTTTGCTGTACTTTCTATAGTGAATAGAGTTAGGCAGGGATATTCA
CCATTATCGTTTCAGACCCACCTCCCAACCCCGAGGGGACCCGACAGGCCCGAAGGAATAGAAGAAGAAG
GTGGAGAGAGAGACAGAGACAGATCCATTCGATTAGTGAACGGATCGGCACTGCGTGCGCCAATTCTGCA
GACAAATGGCAGTATTCATCCACAATTTTAAAAGAAAAGGGGGGATTGGGGGGTACAGTGCAGGGGAAAG
AATAGTAGACATAATAGCAACAGACATACAAACTAAAGAATTACAAAAACAAATTACAAAAATTCAAAAT
TTTCGGGTTTATTACAGGGACAGCAGAGATCCAGTTTGGTTAATTAACTGCAGCCCCGATAAAATAAAAG
ATTTTATTTAGTCTCCAGAAAAAGGGGGGAATGAAAGACCCCACCTGTAGGTTTGGCAAGCTAGCTGCAG
TAACGCCATTTTGCAAGGCATGGAAAAATACCAAACCAAGAATAGAGAAGTTCAGATCAAGGGCGGGTAC
ATGAAAATAGCTAACGTTGGGCCAAACAGGATATCTGCGGTGAGCAGTTTCGGCCCCGGCCCGGGGCCAA
GAACAGATGGTCACCGCAGTTTCGGCCCCGGCCCGAGGCCAAGAACAGATGGTCCCCAGATATGGCCCAA
CCCTCAGCAGTTTCTTAAGACCCATCAGATGTTTCCAGGCTCCCCCAAGGACCTGAAATGACCCTGCGCC
TTATTTGAATTAACCAATCAGCCTGCTTCTCGCTTCTGTTCGCGCGCTTCTGCTTCCCGAGCTCTATAAA
AGAGCTCACAACCCCTCACTCGGCGCGCCAGTCCTCCGACAGACTGAGTCGCCCGGGGGTCTAGAACGCG
TGCCGCCATGACCGAATACAAACCTACCGTGAGGCTGGCTACAAGAGATGATGTCCCAAGGGCTGTGAGA
ACACTGGCCGCCGCTTTTGCCGATTACCCTGCCACACGCCACACTGTGGACCCAGATCGGCATATCGAGA
GAGTGACTGAGCTGCAGGAACTGTTCCTGACCCGAGTGGGCCTGGACATTGGGAAGGTCTGGGTCGCAGA
CGATGGAGCAGCTGTGGCTGTCTGGACCACACCAGAGAGCGTGGAAGCCGGAGCTGTCTTTGCAGAGATC
GGCCCTAGAATGGCAGAACTGAGCGGCTCCAGGCTGGCAGCACAGCAGCAGATGGAGGGACTGCTGGCCC
CACACAGGCCTAAGGAACCAGCATGGTTCCTGGCTACCGTGGGGGTCTCTCCTGACCATCAGGGCAAAGG
ACTGGGAAGTGCTGTGGTCCTGCCAGGAGTGGAGGCTGCAGAACGAGCTGGAGTCCCTGCATTTCTGGAG
ACCTCTGCTCCACGAAACCTGCCCTTCTATGAACGGCTGGGCTTTACTGTGACCGCAGATGTGGAGGTCC
CCGAAGGACCTAGGACCTGGTGCATGACACGCAAACCCGGCGCCTGAGCGATCGCCGCGGCCGCCTTCTT
AACCCAACAGAAGGCTCGAGAAGGTATATTGCTGTTGACAGTGAGCGCGCGGTGTGTTGAAGAACTCAAT
AGTGAAGCCACAGATGTATTGAGTTCTTCAACACACCGCTTGCCTACTGCCTCGGACTTCAAGGGGCTAG
AATTCGGCAGCTGTAGATCTTAGCCACTTTTTAAAAGAAAAGGGGGGACTGGAAGGGCTAACTGCATCCG
GACTGTACTGGGTCTCTCTGGTTAGACCAGATCTGAGCCTGGGAGCTCTCTGGCTAACTAGGGAACCCAC
TGCTTAAGCCTCAATAAAGCTTGCCTTGAGTGCTTCAAGTAGTGTGTGCCCGTCTGTTGTGTGACTCTGG
TAACTAGAGATCCCTCAGACCCTTTTAGTCAGTGTGGAAAATCTCTAGCAGGGCCCGTTTCATGTGAGCA
AAAGGCCAGCAAAAGGCCAGGAACCGTAAAAAGGCCGCGTTGCTGGCGTTTTTCCATAGGCTCCGCCCCC
CTGACGAGCATCACAAAAATCGACGCTCAAGTCAGAGGTGGCGAAACCCGACAGGACTATAAAGATACCA
GGCGTTTCCCCCTGGAAGCTCCCTCGTGCGCTCTCCTGTTCCGACCCTGCCGCTTACCGGATACCTGTCC
GCCTTTCTCCCTTCGGGAAGCGTGGCGCTTTCTCATAGCTCACGCTGTAGGTATCTCAGTTCGGTGTAGG
TCGTTCGCTCCAAGCTGGGCTGTGTGCACGAACCCCCCGTTCAGCCCGACCGCTGCGCCTTATCCGGTAA
CTATCGTCTTGAGTCCAACCCGGTAAGACACGACTTATCGCCACTGGCAGCAGCCACTGGTAACAGGATT
AGCAGAGCGAGGTATGTAGGCGGTGCTACAGAGTTCTTGAAGTGGTGGCCTAACTACGGCTACACTAGAA
GAACAGTATTTGGTATCTGCGCTCTGCTGAAGCCAGTTACCTTCGGAAAAAGAGTTGGTAGCTCTTGATC
CGGCAAACAAACCACCGCTGGTAGCGGTGGTTTTTTTGTTTGCAAGCAGCAGATTACGCGCAGAAAAAAA
GGATCTCAAGAAGATCCTTTGATCTTTTCTACGGGGTCTGACGCTCAGTGGAACGAAAACTCACGTTAAG
GGATTTTGGTCATGAGATTATCAAAAAGGATCTTCACCTAGATCCTTTTAAATTAAAAATGAAGTTTTAA
ATCAATCTAAAGTATATATGAGTAAACTTGGTCTGACAGTTACCAATGCTTAATCAGTGAGGCACCTATC
TCAGCGATCTGTCTATTTCGTTCATCCATAGTTGCCTGACTCCCCGTCGTGTAGATAACTACGATACGGG
AGGGCTTACCATCTGGCCCCAGTGCTGCAATGATACCGCGAGACCCACGCTCACCGGCTCCAGATTTATC
AGCAATAAACCAGCCAGCCGGAAGGGCCGAGCGCAGAAGTGGTCCTGCAACTTTATCCGCCTCCATCCAG
TCTATTAATTGTTGCCGGGAAGCTAGAGTAAGTAGTTCGCCAGTTAATAGTTTGCGCAACGTTGTTGCCA
TTGCTACAGGCATCGTGGTGTCACGCTCGTCGTTTGGTATGGCTTCATTCAGCTCCGGTTCCCAACGATC
AAGGCGAGTTACATGATCCCCCATGTTGTGCAAAAAAGCGGTTAGCTCCTTCGGTCCTCCGATCGTTGTC
AGAAGTAAGTTGGCCGCAGTGTTATCACTCATGGTTATGGCAGCACTGCATAATTCTCTTACTGTCATGC
CATCCGTAAGATGCTTTTCTGTGACTGGTGAGTACTCAACCAAGTCATTCTGAGAATAGTGTATGCGGCG
ACCGAGTTGCTCTTGCCCGGCGTCAATACGGGATAATACCGCGCCACATAGCAGAACTTTAAAAGTGCTC
ATCATTGGAAAACGTTCTTCGGGGCGAAAACTCTCAAGGATCTTACCGCTGTTGAGATCCAGTTCGATGT
AACCCACTCGTGCACCCAACTGATCTTCAGCATCTTTTACTTTCACCAGCGTTTCTGGGTGAGCAAAAAC
AGGAAGGCAAAATGCCGCAAAAAAGGGAATAAGGGCGACACGGAAATGTTGAATACTCATACTCTTCCTT
TTTCAATATTATTGAAGCATTTATCAGGGTTATTGTCTCATGAGCGGATACATATTTGAATGTATTTAGA
AAAATAAACAAATAGGGGTTCCGCGCACATTTCCCCGAAAAGTGCCACCTGACGTCGACGGATCGGGAGA
TCTCCCGATCCCCTATGGTGCACTCTCAGTACAATCTGCTCTGATGCCGCATAGTTAAGCCAGTATCTGC
TCCCTGCTTGTGTGTTGGAGGTCGCTGAGTAGTGCGCGAGCAAAATTTAAGCTACAACAAGGCAAGGCTT
GACCGACAATTGCATGAAG
Features (pLannotate 1.2.2; 19 found; start..end, strand, type, name):
     69..398     +  promoter       SV40 promoter: SV40 enhancer and early promoter
    410..789     +  enhancer       CMV enhancer: human cytomegalovirus immediate early enhancer
    790..989     +  promoter       CMV promoter: human cytomegalovirus (CMV) immediate early promoter
   1007..1187    +  LTR            5' LTR (truncated): truncated 5' long terminal repeat (LTR) from HIV-1
   1234..1359    +  misc_feature   HIV-1 Ψ: packaging signal of human immunodeficiency virus type 1
   1343..1681    +  CDS            HIV-1 gag (fragment): gag protein from human immunodeficiency virus 1; gag
   1856..2089    +  misc_feature   RRE: The Rev response element (RRE) of HIV-1 allows for Rev-dependent mRNA export from the nucleus to the cytoplasm.
   2466..2566    +  CDS            Rev (fragment): human immunodeficiency virus 1 (HIV-1) Rev protein; rev; enhances nuclear export of unspliced and incompletely spliced viral mRNAs
   2616..2733    +  misc_feature   cPPT/CTS: central polypurine tract and central termination sequence of HIV-1
   2870..3277    +  promoter       SFFV promoter: spleen focus-forming virus long terminal repeat (LTR) promoter
   3298..3894    +  CDS            pac: PUAC_STRAD - Protein predicted: Swiss-Prot protein existence level 4. Detoxification of puromycin. From Streptomyces alboniger.
   3919..3964    +  ncRNA          5' miR-30a (fragment): sequence upstream of the 71-nt precursor of the human miR-30a microRNA (Zeng et al., 2002) miRNA
   4034..4059    +  ncRNA          3' miR-30a (fragment): sequence downstream of the 71-nt precursor of the human miR-30a microRNA (Zeng et al., 2002) miRNA
   4089..4108    +  misc_feature   cPPT/CTS (fragment): central polypurine tract and central termination sequence of HIV-1
   4140..4320    +  LTR            5' LTR (truncated): truncated 5' long terminal repeat (LTR) from HIV-1
   4391..4979    -  rep_origin     ori: high-copy-number ColE1/pMB1/pBR322/pUC origin of replication
   5150..6010    -  CDS            AmpR: β-lactamase; bla; confers resistance to ampicillin, carbenicillin, and related antibiotics
   6011..6115    -  promoter       AmpR promoter: bla
   6174..6226    -  misc_feature   bom (fragment): basis of mobility region from pBR322
