[The description below was written by a language model from this plasmid's Addgene catalogue record and pLannotate feature annotations shown in this document.]
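Description:
pAPM-D4 miR30-PPHLN1 ts3 is an HIV-1-based lentiviral transfer vector, about 6.3 kb in the sequenced record, built on the pAPM-D4-mir30 backbone to knock down human PPHLN1 (periphilin 1). It is propagated in bacteria through a high-copy ColE1/pUC-type origin and selected with ampicillin via the β-lactamase gene. A fragment of the pBR322 bom region is also annotated.

The viral portion begins with SV40 enhancer/early promoter and CMV enhancer/promoter elements placed upstream of a truncated 5' LTR, an arrangement that normally drives production of the genomic RNA in packaging cells. This is followed by the Ψ packaging signal with an adjoining gag fragment, the Rev response element for Rev-dependent nuclear export, and the cPPT/CTS. A second truncated LTR closes the provirus, with a short polypurine-tract-like fragment just before it. No WPRE is annotated.

Between these elements sits a single expression unit. The spleen focus-forming virus (SFFV) LTR promoter drives the puromycin N-acetyltransferase (pac) coding sequence, followed immediately by human miR-30a 5' and 3' flanking sequences. The gap between these flanks corresponds to the hairpin carrying the PPHLN1-targeting sequence, designated target site 3 ("ts3"). Embedding the shRNA in a microRNA scaffold downstream of the marker lets one Pol II transcript provide both puromycin resistance and a substrate for the cellular microRNA machinery, so drug selection enriches for cells expressing the knockdown hairpin.

The associated publication concerns transcriptional repression of proviruses by the HUSH complex and its counteraction by the primate immunodeficiency virus proteins Vpx and Vpr. This is consistent with using the vector for stable PPHLN1 depletion in transduced human cells.
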