Addgene plasmid #115879: pAPM-D4 miR30-PPHLN1 ts3
Purpose: PPHLN1 knockdown
Depositing lab: Jeremy Luban. Depositing organization: University of Massachusetts, Worcester. Publication: Primate immunodeficiency virus proteins Vpx and Vpr counteract transcriptional repression of proviruses by the HUSH complex. Yurkovetskiy L, Guney MH, Kim K, Goh SL, McCauley S, Dauphin A, Diehl WE, Luban J. Nat Microbiol. 2018 Dec;3(12):1354-1361. doi: 10.1038/s41564-018-0256-x. Epub 2018 Oct 8. PubMed 30297740.
Backbone
  Vector backbone: pAPM-D4-mir30
  Vector type: Lentiviral
  Selectable markers: Puromycin
Growth in bacteria
  Bacterial resistance: Ampicillin, 100 μg/mL
  Growth temperature: 30°C
  Growth strain: NEB Stable
  Copy number: High Copy
Gene/Insert
  Gene/Insert name: PPHLN1 shRNA
  gRNA/shRNA sequence: TGAGTTCTTCAACACACCG
  Species: H. sapiens (human)
  Entrez Gene: PPHLN1 (a.k.a. CR, HSPC206, HSPC232)
  Promoter: SFFV
  Cloning method: Restriction Enzyme; 5′ cloning site Unknown (unknown if destroyed); 3′ cloning site Unknown (unknown if destroyed)
Terms and licenses: Academic/Nonprofit Terms; Industry Terms: Not Available to Industry
Depositor comments: PuroR . Please visit https://www.biorxiv.org/content/early/2018/04/03/293001 for bioRxiv preprint.
How to cite: pAPM-D4 miR30-PPHLN1 ts3 was a gift from Jeremy Luban (Addgene plasmid # 115879 ; http://n2t.net/addgene:115879 ; RRID:Addgene_115879)
